Addgene plasmid #114052: pLAP-BUBR1
Purpose: transfection in mammalian cells, combination of fluorescent protein fusion and tandem affinity purification
Depositing lab: Geert Kops. Depositing organization: University Medical Centre Utrecht. Publication: Integration of kinase and phosphatase activities by BUBR1 ensures formation of stable kinetochore-microtubule attachments. Suijkerbuijk SJ, Vleugel M, Teixeira A, Kops GJ. Dev Cell. 2012 Oct 16;23(4):745-55. doi: 10.1016/j.devcel.2012.09.005. PubMed 23079597.
Backbone
  Vector backbone: pIC58
  Backbone manufacturer: Cheeseman IM and Desai A, Science's STKE 2005;2005:l1
  Vector type: Mammalian Expression
Growth in bacteria
  Bacterial resistance: Kanamycin, 50 μg/mL
  Growth temperature: 37°C
  Growth strain: DH5alpha
  Copy number: High Copy
Gene/Insert
  Gene/Insert name: BUBR1
  Species: H. sapiens (human)
  Mutation: C2823A and G2826A (siRNA-resistance)
  Entrez Gene: BUB1B (a.k.a. BUB1beta, BUBR1, Bub1A, MAD3L, MVA1, SSK1, hBUBR1)
  Tag / fusion protein: YFP-TEV-S- Human LAP (N terminal on insert)
  Cloning method: Restriction Enzyme; 5′ cloning site Unknown (unknown if destroyed); 3′ cloning site Unknown (unknown if destroyed)
Terms and licenses: Academic/Nonprofit Terms; Industry Terms: Not Available to Industry
How to cite: pLAP-BUBR1 was a gift from Geert Kops (Addgene plasmid # 114052 ; http://n2t.net/addgene:114052 ; RRID:Addgene_114052)
