[The description below was written by a language model from this plasmid's Addgene catalogue record and pLannotate feature annotations shown in this document.]
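Description:
pLAP-BUBR1 is a mammalian expression plasmid of about 8 kb, built on the pIC58 backbone, that expresses human BUBR1 (gene BUB1B) fused at its N terminus to a localization and affinity purification (LAP) tag. It replicates in E. coli from a high-copy ColE1/pUC-type origin and also carries an f1 phage origin. A single NeoR/KanR (Tn5 aminoglycoside phosphotransferase) gene sits behind tandem bacterial (bla) and SV40 early promoters and ends in an HSV TK polyadenylation signal. This arrangement gives kanamycin resistance in bacteria and can support G418 selection in transfected mammalian cells. The two sequence records, one from the depositor and one from repository sequencing, are the same length and show the same features in the same order, offset by only a few bases in numbering.

The expression cassette is driven by the CMV immediate-early enhancer and promoter and terminated by an SV40 poly(A) signal. The reading frame begins with EYFP, followed by a short linker with a TEV protease cleavage site (annotated as a capTEV fragment), an S-tag, and then the full BUBR1 coding sequence. YFP allows live or fixed imaging of the fusion and serves as the first affinity handle. TEV cleavage then releases the protein for a second capture step through the S-tag, giving tandem affinity purification of BUBR1 complexes. The insert carries two nucleotide substitutions, C2823A and G2826A, that the record lists as conferring siRNA resistance, so the tagged protein can be expressed while endogenous BUBR1 is depleted. BUBR1 is a mitotic checkpoint component, and the associated work concerns its role in forming stable kinetochore–microtubule attachments. The cloning sites used are not recorded.
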