Features (pLannotate 1.2.2; 17 found; start..end, strand, type, name):
     61..364     +  enhancer       CMV enhancer: human cytomegalovirus immediate early enhancer
    365..568     +  promoter       CMV promoter: human cytomegalovirus (CMV) immediate early promoter
    613..1329    +  CDS            EYFP: EYFP is a basic (constitutively fluorescent) green/yellow fluorescent protein published in 1996, derived from Aequorea victoria. It is reported to be a very rapidly-maturing weak dimer with high acid sensitivity.
   1356..1374    +  misc_feature   MCS (fragment): pBluescript multiple cloning site
   1375..1394    +  CDS            capTEV™ (fragment): composite tag for in vivo biotinylation, TEV protease cleavage, and 6xHis tagging
   1408..1452    +  CDS            S-Tag: affinity and epitope tag derived from pancreatic ribonuclease A
   1477..4623    +  CDS            BUB1B: BUB1B_HUMAN - Also known as BUBR1, MAD3L, SSK1. Experimental evidence at protein level: Swiss-Prot protein existence level 1. Essential component of the mitotic checkpoint. Required for normal mitosis progression. The mitotic checkpoint delays anaphase until all chromosomes are properly attached to the mitotic spindle. One of its checkpoint functions is to inhibit the activity of the anaphase- promoting complex/cyclosome (APC/C) by blocking the binding of CDC20 to APC/C, independently of its kinase activity. The other is to monitor kinetochore activities that depend on the kinetochore motor CE
   4669..4753    +  CDS            large T antigen (fragment): large T antigen from SV40 (simian virus 40)
   4776..4897    +  polyA_signal   SV40 poly(A) signal: SV40 polyadenylation signal
   4931..5359    -  rep_origin     f1 ori (sequence partly withheld): f1 bacteriophage origin of replication; arrow indicates direction of (+) strand synthesis
   5386..5490    +  promoter       AmpR promoter: bla
   5492..5849    +  promoter       SV40 promoter: SV40 enhancer and early promoter
   5884..6678    +  CDS            NeoR/KanR: aminoglycoside phosphotransferase from Tn5; aph(3')-II (or nptII); confers resistance to neomycin, kanamycin, and G418 (Geneticin®)
   6699..6851    +  CDS            ble (fragment): BLE_KLEPN - Experimental evidence at protein level: Swiss-Prot protein existence level 1. Binding protein with a strong affinity to the bleomycin family of antibiotics. Binds to CL990; an antimitotic-antibiotic compound. From Klebsiella pneumoniae.
   6910..6957    +  polyA_signal   HSV TK poly(A) signal: herpes simplex virus thymidine kinase polyadenylation signal (Cole and Stacy, 1985)
   7048..7064    -  polyA_signal   bGH poly(A) signal (fragment): bovine growth hormone polyadenylation signal
   7286..7874    +  rep_origin     ori: high-copy-number ColE1/pMB1/pBR322/pUC origin of replication
>Addgene plasmid #114052 | pLAP-BUBR1 | depositor full sequence | sequence record 215344 | Full Sequence
TAGTTATTAATAGTAATCAATTACGGGGTCATTAGTTCATAGCCCATATATGGAGTTCCGCGTTACATAA
CTTACGGTAAATGGCCCGCCTGGCTGACCGCCCAACGACCCCCGCCCATTGACGTCAATAATGACGTATG
TTCCCATAGTAACGCCAATAGGGACTTTCCATTGACGTCAATGGGTGGAGTATTTACGGTAAACTGCCCA
CTTGGCAGTACATCAAGTGTATCATATGCCAAGTACGCCCCCTATTGACGTCAATGACGGTAAATGGCCC
GCCTGGCATTATGCCCAGTACATGACCTTATGGGACTTTCCTACTTGGCAGTACATCTACGTATTAGTCA
TCGCTATTACCATGGTGATGCGGTTTTGGCAGTACATCAATGGGCGTGGATAGCGGTTTGACTCACGGGG
ATTTCCAAGTCTCCACCCCATTGACGTCAATGGGAGTTTGTTTTGGCACCAAAATCAACGGGACTTTCCA
AAATGTCGTAACAACTCCGCCCCATTGACGCAAATGGGCGGTAGGCGTGTACGGTGGGAGGTCTATATAA
GCAGAGCTGGTTTAGTGAACCGTCAGATCCGCTAGCGCTACCGGTCGCCACCATGGTGAGCAAGGGCGAG
GAGCTGTTCACCGGGGTGGTGCCCATCCTGGTCGAGCTGGACGGCGACGTAAACGGCCACAAGTTCAGCG
TGTCCGGCGAGGGCGAGGGCGATGCCACCTACGGCAAGCTGACCCTGAAGTTCATCTGCACCACCGGCAA
GCTGCCCGTGCCCTGGCCCACCCTCGTGACCACCTTCGGCTACGGCCTGCAGTGCTTCGCCCGCTACCCC
GACCACATGAAGCAGCACGACTTCTTCAAGTCCGCCATGCCCGAAGGCTACGTCCAGGAGCGCACCATCT
TCTTCAAGGACGACGGCAACTACAAGACCCGCGCCGAGGTGAAGTTCGAGGGCGACACCCTGGTGAACCG
CATCGAGCTGAAGGGCATCGACTTCAAGGAGGACGGCAACATCCTGGGGCACAAGCTGGAGTACAACTAC
AACAGCCACAACGTCTATATCATGGCCGACAAGCAGAAGAACGGCATCAAGGTGAACTTCAAGATCCGCC
ACAACATCGAGGACGGCAGCGTGCAGCTCGCCGACCACTACCAGCAGAACACCCCCATCGGCGACGGCCC
CGTGCTGCTGCCCGACAACCACTACCTGAGCTACCAGTCCGCCCTGAGCAAAGACCCCAACGAGAAGCGC
GATCACATGGTCCTGCTGGAGTTCGTGACCGCCGCCGGGATCACTCTCGGCATGGACGAGCTGTACAAGT
CCGGAGGGGATCGGTGGAGCTCCACCGGTGGCGGCCGCTCTAGAGAGAATCTTTATTTTCAGGGCGCCGC
CAAATTCAAAGAAACCGCTGCTGCTAAATTCGAACGCCAGCACATGGACAGCGGAGGTGGAGGTACTAGT
CTCGACGCGGCGGTGAAGAAGGAAGGGGGTGCTCTGAGTGAAGCCATGTCCCTGGAGGGAGATGAATGGG
AACTGAGTAAAGAAAATGTACAACCTTTAAGGCAAGGGCGGATCATGTCCACGCTTCAGGGAGCACTGGC
ACAAGAATCTGCCTGTAACAATACTCTTCAGCAGCAGAAACGGGCATTTGAATATGAAATTCGATTTTAC
ACTGGAAATGACCCTCTGGATGTTTGGGATAGGTATATCAGCTGGACAGAGCAGAACTATCCTCAAGGTG
GGAAGGAGAGTAATATGTCAACGTTATTAGAAAGAGCTGTAGAAGCACTACAAGGAGAAAAACGATATTA
TAGTGATCCTCGATTTCTCAATCTCTGGCTTAAATTAGGGCGTTTATGCAATGAGCCTTTGGATATGTAC
AGTTACTTGCACAACCAAGGGATTGGTGTTTCACTTGCTCAGTTCTATATCTCATGGGCAGAAGAATATG
AAGCTAGAGAAAACTTTAGGAAAGCAGATGCGATATTTCAGGAAGGGATTCAACAGAAGGCTGAACCACT
AGAAAGACTACAGTCCCAGCACCGACAATTCCAAGCTCGAGTGTCTCGGCAAACTCTGTTGGCACTTGAG
AAAGAAGAAGAGGAGGAAGTTTTTGAGTCTTCTGTACCACAACGAAGCACACTAGCTGAACTAAAGAGCA
AAGGGAAAAAGACAGCAAGAGCTCCAATCATCCGTGTAGGAGGTGCTCTCAAGGCTCCAAGCCAGAACAG
AGGACTCCAAAATCCATTTCCTCAACAGATGCAAAATAATAGTAGAATTACTGTTTTTGATGAAAATGCT
GATGAGGCTTCTACAGCAGAGTTGTCTAAGCCTACAGTCCAGCCATGGATAGCACCCCCCATGCCCAGGG
CCAAAGAGAATGAGCTGCAAGCAGGCCCTTGGAACACAGGCAGGTCCTTGGAACACAGGCCTCGTGGCAA
TACAGCTTCACTGATAGCTGTACCCGCTGTGCTTCCCAGTTTCACTCCATATGTGGAAGAGACTGCACAA
CAGCCAGTTATGACACCATGTAAAATTGAACCTAGTATAAACCACATCCTAAGCACCAGAAAGCCTGGAA
AGGAAGAAGGAGATCCTCTACAAAGGGTTCAGAGCCATCAGCAAGCATCTGAGGAGAAGAAAGAGAAGAT
GATGTATTGTAAGGAGAAGATTTATGCAGGAGTAGGGGAATTCTCCTTTGAAGAAATTCGGGCTGAAGTT
TTCCGGAAGAAATTAAAAGAGCAAAGGGAAGCCGAGCTATTGACCAGTGCAGAGAAGAGAGCAGAAATGC
AGAAACAGATTGAAGAGATGGAGAAGAAGCTAAAAGAAATCCAAACTACTCAGCAAGAAAGAACAGGTGA
TCAGCAAGAAGAGACGATGCCTACAAAGGAGACAACTAAACTGCAAATTGCTTCCGAGTCTCAGAAAATA
CCAGGAATGACTCTATCCAGTTCTGTTTGTCAAGTAAACTGTTGTGCCAGAGAAACTTCACTTGCGGAGA
ACATTTGGCAGGAACAACCTCATTCTAAAGGTCCCAGTGTACCTTTCTCCATTTTTGATGAGTTTCTTCT
TTCAGAAAAGAAGAATAAAAGTCCTCCTGCAGATCCCCCACGAGTTTTAGCTCAACGAAGACCCCTTGCA
GTTCTCAAAACCTCAGAAAGCATCACCTCAAATGAAGATGTGTCTCCAGATGTTTGTGATGAATTTACAG
GAATTGAACCCTTGAGCGAGGATGCCATTATCACAGGCTTCAGAAATGTAACAATTTGTCCTAACCCAGA
AGACACTTGTGACTTTGCCAGAGCAGCTCGTTTTGTATCCACTCCTTTTCATGAGATAATGTCCTTGAAG
GATCTCCCTTCTGATCCTGAGAGACTGTTACCGGAAGAAGATCTAGATGTAAAGACCTCTGAGGACCAGC
AGACAGCTTGTGGCACTATCTACAGTCAGACTCTCAGCATCAAGAAGCTGAGCCCAATTATTGAAGACAG
TCGTGAAGCCACACACTCCTCTGGCTTCTCTGGTTCTTCTGCCTCGGTTGCAAGCACCTCCTCCATCAAA
TGTCTTCAAATTCCTGAGAAACTAGAACTTACTAATGAGACTTCAGAAAACCCTACTCAGTCACCATGGT
GTTCACAGTATCGCAGACAGCTACTGAAGTCCCTACCAGAGTTAAGTGCCTCTGCAGAGTTGTGTATAGA
AGACAGACCAATGCCTAAGTTGGAAATTGAGAAGGAAATTGAATTAGGTAATGAGGATTACTGCATTAAA
CGAGAATACCTAATATGTGAAGATTACAAGTTATTCTGGGTGGCGCCAAGAAACTCTGCAGAATTAACAG
TAATAAAGGTATCTTCTCAACCTGTCCCATGGGACTTTTATATCAACCTCAAGTTAAAGGAACGTTTAAA
TGAAGATTTTGATCATTTTTGCAGCTGTTATCAATATCAAGATGGCTGTATTGTTTGGCACCAATATATA
AACTGCTTCACCCTTCAGGATCTTCTCCAACACAGTGAATATATTACCCATGAAATAACAGTGTTGATTA
TTTATAACCTTTTGACAATAGTGGAGATGCTACACAAAGCAGAAATAGTCCATGGTGACTTGAGTCCAAG
GTGTCTGATTCTCAGAAACAGAATCCACGATCCCTATGATTGTAACAAGAACAATCAAGCTTTGAAGATA
GTGGACTTTTCCTACAGTGTTGACCTTAGGGTGCAGCTGGATGTTTTTACCCTCAGCGGCTTTCGGACTG
TACAGATCCTGGAAGGACAAAAGATACTAGCTAACTGTTCTTCTCCCTACCAGGTAGACCTGTTTGGTAT
AGCAGATTTAGCACATTTACTATTGTTCAAGGAACACCTACAGGTCTTCTGGGATGGGTCCTTCTGGAAA
CTTAGCCAAAATATTTCTGAGCTAAAAGATGGTGAATTGTGGAATAAATTCTTTGTGCGGATTCTGAATG
CCAATGATGAGGCCACAGTGTCTGTTCTTGGGGAGCTTGCAGCAGAAATGAATGGGGTTTTTGACACTAC
ATTCCAAAGTCACCTGAACAAAGCCTTATGGAAGGTAGGGAAGTTAACTAGTCCTGGGGCTTTGCTCTTT
CAGTGAGCGGCCGCTCTAGAATTCGGGGATCCACCGGATCTAGATAACTGATCATAATCAGCCATACCAC
ATTTGTAGAGGTTTTACTTGCTTTAAAAAACCTCCCACACCTCCCCCTGAACCTGAAACATAAAATGAAT
GCAATTGTTGTTGTTAACTTGTTTATTGCAGCTTATAATGGTTACAAATAAAGCAATAGCATCACAAATT
TCACAAATAAAGCATTTTTTTCACTGCATTCTAGTTGTGGTTTGTCCAAACTCATCAATGTATCTTAAGG
CGTAAATTGTAAGCGTTAATATTTTGTTAAAATTCGCGTTAAATTTTTGTTAAATCAGCTCATTTTTTAA
CCAATAGGCCGAAATCGGCAAAATCCCTTATAAATCAAAAGAATAGACCGAGATAGGGT
[37 nt withheld, positions 5030-5066]
AAAGAACGTGGACTCCAACGTCAAAGG
[49 nt withheld, positions 5094-5142]
T
[91 nt withheld, positions 5144-5234]
G
[124 nt withheld, positions 5236-5359]
CAGGTGGCACTTTTCGGGGAAATGTGCGCGGAACCCCTATTTGTTTATTTTTCTAAATACATTCAAATAT
GTATCCGCTCATGAGACAATAACCCTGATAAATGCTTCAATAATATTGAAAAAGGAAGAGTCCTGAGGCG
GAAAGAACCAGCTGTGGAATGTGTGTCAGTTAGGGTGTGGAAAGTCCCCAGGCTCCCCAGCAGGCAGAAG
TATGCAAAGCATGCATCTCAATTAGTCAGCAACCAGGTGTGGAAAGTCCCCAGGCTCCCCAGCAGGCAGA
AGTATGCAAAGCATGCATCTCAATTAGTCAGCAACCATAGTCCCGCCCCTAACTCCGCCCATCCCGCCCC
TAACTCCGCCCAGTTCCGCCCATTCTCCGCCCCATGGCTGACTAATTTTTTTTATTTATGCAGAGGCCGA
GGCCGCCTCGGCCTCTGAGCTATTCCAGAAGTAGTGAGGAGGCTTTTTTGGAGGCCTAGGCTTTTGCAAA
GATCGATCAAGAGACAGGATGAGGATCGTTTCGCATGATTGAACAAGATGGATTGCACGCAGGTTCTCCG
GCCGCTTGGGTGGAGAGGCTATTCGGCTATGACTGGGCACAACAGACAATCGGCTGCTCTGATGCCGCCG
TGTTCCGGCTGTCAGCGCAGGGGCGCCCGGTTCTTTTTGTCAAGACCGACCTGTCCGGTGCCCTGAATGA
ACTGCAAGACGAGGCAGCGCGGCTATCGTGGCTGGCCACGACGGGCGTTCCTTGCGCAGCTGTGCTCGAC
GTTGTCACTGAAGCGGGAAGGGACTGGCTGCTATTGGGCGAAGTGCCGGGGCAGGATCTCCTGTCATCTC
ACCTTGCTCCTGCCGAGAAAGTATCCATCATGGCTGATGCAATGCGGCGGCTGCATACGCTTGATCCGGC
TACCTGCCCATTCGACCACCAAGCGAAACATCGCATCGAGCGAGCACGTACTCGGATGGAAGCCGGTCTT
GTCGATCAGGATGATCTGGACGAAGAGCATCAGGGGCTCGCGCCAGCCGAACTGTTCGCCAGGCTCAAGG
CGAGCATGCCCGACGGCGAGGATCTCGTCGTGACCCATGGCGATGCCTGCTTGCCGAATATCATGGTGGA
AAATGGCCGCTTTTCTGGATTCATCGACTGTGGCCGGCTGGGTGTGGCGGACCGCTATCAGGACATAGCG
TTGGCTACCCGTGATATTGCTGAAGAGCTTGGCGGCGAATGGGCTGACCGCTTCCTCGTGCTTTACGGTA
TCGCCGCTCCCGATTCGCAGCGCATCGCCTTCTATCGCCTTCTTGACGAGTTCTTCTGAGCGGGACTCTG
GGGTTCGAAATGACCGACCAAGCGACGCCCAACCTGCCATCACGAGATTTCGATTCCACCGCCGCCTTCT
ATGAAAGGTTGGGCTTCGGAATCGTTTTCCGGGACGCCGGCTGGATGATCCTCCAGCGCGGGGATCTCAT
GCTGGAGTTCTTCGCCCACCCTAGGGGGAGGCTAACTGAAACACGGAAGGAGACAATACCGGAAGGAACC
CGCGCTATGACGGCAATAAAAAGACAGAATAAAACGCACGGTGTTGGGTCGTTTGTTCATAAACGCGGGG
TTCGGTCCCAGGGCTGGCACTCTGTCGATACCCCACCGAGACCCCATTGGGGCCAATACGCCCGCGTTTC
TTCCTTTTCCCCACCCCACCCCCCAAGTTCGGGTGAAGGCCCAGGGCTCGCAGCCAACGTCGGGGCGGCA
GGCCCTGCCATAGCCTCAGGTTACTCATATATACTTTAGATTGATTTAAAACTTCATTTTTAATTTAAAA
GGATCTAGGTGAAGATCCTTTTTGATAATCTCATGACCAAAATCCCTTAACGTGAGTTTTCGTTCCACTG
AGCGTCAGACCCCGTAGAAAAGATCAAAGGATCTTCTTGAGATCCTTTTTTTCTGCGCGTAATCTGCTGC
TTGCAAACAAAAAAACCACCGCTACCAGCGGTGGTTTGTTTGCCGGATCAAGAGCTACCAACTCTTTTTC
CGAAGGTAACTGGCTTCAGCAGAGCGCAGATACCAAATACTGTCCTTCTAGTGTAGCCGTAGTTAGGCCA
CCACTTCAAGAACTCTGTAGCACCGCCTACATACCTCGCTCTGCTAATCCTGTTACCAGTGGCTGCTGCC
AGTGGCGATAAGTCGTGTCTTACCGGGTTGGACTCAAGACGATAGTTACCGGATAAGGCGCAGCGGTCGG
GCTGAACGGGGGGTTCGTGCACACAGCCCAGCTTGGAGCGAACGACCTACACCGAACTGAGATACCTACA
GCGTGAGCTATGAGAAAGCGCCACGCTTCCCGAAGGGAGAAAGGCGGACAGGTATCCGGTAAGCGGCAGG
GTCGGAACAGGAGAGCGCACGAGGGAGCTTCCAGGGGGAAACGCCTGGTATCTTTATAGTCCTGTCGGGT
TTCGCCACCTCTGACTTGAGCGTCGATTTTTGTGATGCTCGTCAGGGGGGCGGAGCCTATGGAAAAACGC
CAGCAACGCGGCCTTTTTACGGTTCCTGGCCTTTTGCTGGCCTTTTGCTCACATGTTCTTTCCTGCGTTA
TCCCCTGATTCTGTGGATAACCGTATTACCGCCATGCAT
