Features (pLannotate 1.2.2; 17 found; start..end, strand, type, name):
     80..383     +  enhancer       CMV enhancer: human cytomegalovirus immediate early enhancer
    384..587     +  promoter       CMV promoter: human cytomegalovirus (CMV) immediate early promoter
    632..1348    +  CDS            EYFP: EYFP is a basic (constitutively fluorescent) green/yellow fluorescent protein published in 1996, derived from Aequorea victoria. It is reported to be a very rapidly-maturing weak dimer with high acid sensitivity.
   1375..1393    +  misc_feature   MCS (fragment): pBluescript multiple cloning site
   1394..1413    +  CDS            capTEV™ (fragment): composite tag for in vivo biotinylation, TEV protease cleavage, and 6xHis tagging
   1427..1471    +  CDS            S-Tag: affinity and epitope tag derived from pancreatic ribonuclease A
   1496..4642    +  CDS            BUB1B: BUB1B_HUMAN - Also known as BUBR1, MAD3L, SSK1. Experimental evidence at protein level: Swiss-Prot protein existence level 1. Essential component of the mitotic checkpoint. Required for normal mitosis progression. The mitotic checkpoint delays anaphase until all chromosomes are properly attached to the mitotic spindle. One of its checkpoint functions is to inhibit the activity of the anaphase- promoting complex/cyclosome (APC/C) by blocking the binding of CDC20 to APC/C, independently of its kinase activity. The other is to monitor kinetochore activities that depend on the kinetochore motor CE
   4688..4772    +  CDS            large T antigen (fragment): large T antigen from SV40 (simian virus 40)
   4795..4916    +  polyA_signal   SV40 poly(A) signal: SV40 polyadenylation signal
   4950..5378    -  rep_origin     f1 ori (sequence partly withheld): f1 bacteriophage origin of replication; arrow indicates direction of (+) strand synthesis
   5405..5509    +  promoter       AmpR promoter: bla
   5511..5868    +  promoter       SV40 promoter: SV40 enhancer and early promoter
   5903..6697    +  CDS            NeoR/KanR: aminoglycoside phosphotransferase from Tn5; aph(3')-II (or nptII); confers resistance to neomycin, kanamycin, and G418 (Geneticin®)
   6718..6870    +  CDS            ble (fragment): BLE_KLEPN - Experimental evidence at protein level: Swiss-Prot protein existence level 1. Binding protein with a strong affinity to the bleomycin family of antibiotics. Binds to CL990; an antimitotic-antibiotic compound. From Klebsiella pneumoniae.
   6929..6976    +  polyA_signal   HSV TK poly(A) signal: herpes simplex virus thymidine kinase polyadenylation signal (Cole and Stacy, 1985)
   7067..7083    -  polyA_signal   bGH poly(A) signal (fragment): bovine growth hormone polyadenylation signal
   7305..7893    +  rep_origin     ori: high-copy-number ColE1/pMB1/pBR322/pUC origin of replication
>Addgene plasmid #114052 | pLAP-BUBR1 | addgene full sequence | sequence record 221647 | Addgene NGS Result
CCGTATTACCGCCATGCATTAGTTATTAATAGTAATCAATTACGGGGTCATTAGTTCATAGCCCATATAT
GGAGTTCCGCGTTACATAACTTACGGTAAATGGCCCGCCTGGCTGACCGCCCAACGACCCCCGCCCATTG
ACGTCAATAATGACGTATGTTCCCATAGTAACGCCAATAGGGACTTTCCATTGACGTCAATGGGTGGAGT
ATTTACGGTAAACTGCCCACTTGGCAGTACATCAAGTGTATCATATGCCAAGTACGCCCCCTATTGACGT
CAATGACGGTAAATGGCCCGCCTGGCATTATGCCCAGTACATGACCTTATGGGACTTTCCTACTTGGCAG
TACATCTACGTATTAGTCATCGCTATTACCATGGTGATGCGGTTTTGGCAGTACATCAATGGGCGTGGAT
AGCGGTTTGACTCACGGGGATTTCCAAGTCTCCACCCCATTGACGTCAATGGGAGTTTGTTTTGGCACCA
AAATCAACGGGACTTTCCAAAATGTCGTAACAACTCCGCCCCATTGACGCAAATGGGCGGTAGGCGTGTA
CGGTGGGAGGTCTATATAAGCAGAGCTGGTTTAGTGAACCGTCAGATCCGCTAGCGCTACCGGTCGCCAC
CATGGTGAGCAAGGGCGAGGAGCTGTTCACCGGGGTGGTGCCCATCCTGGTCGAGCTGGACGGCGACGTA
AACGGCCACAAGTTCAGCGTGTCCGGCGAGGGCGAGGGCGATGCCACCTACGGCAAGCTGACCCTGAAGT
TCATCTGCACCACCGGCAAGCTGCCCGTGCCCTGGCCCACCCTCGTGACCACCTTCGGCTACGGCCTGCA
GTGCTTCGCCCGCTACCCCGACCACATGAAGCAGCACGACTTCTTCAAGTCCGCCATGCCCGAAGGCTAC
GTCCAGGAGCGCACCATCTTCTTCAAGGACGACGGCAACTACAAGACCCGCGCCGAGGTGAAGTTCGAGG
GCGACACCCTGGTGAACCGCATCGAGCTGAAGGGCATCGACTTCAAGGAGGACGGCAACATCCTGGGGCA
CAAGCTGGAGTACAACTACAACAGCCACAACGTCTATATCATGGCCGACAAGCAGAAGAACGGCATCAAG
GTGAACTTCAAGATCCGCCACAACATCGAGGACGGCAGCGTGCAGCTCGCCGACCACTACCAGCAGAACA
CCCCCATCGGCGACGGCCCCGTGCTGCTGCCCGACAACCACTACCTGAGCTACCAGTCCGCCCTGAGCAA
AGACCCCAACGAGAAGCGCGATCACATGGTCCTGCTGGAGTTCGTGACCGCCGCCGGGATCACTCTCGGC
ATGGACGAGCTGTACAAGTCCGGAGGGGATCGGTGGAGCTCCACCGGTGGCGGCCGCTCTAGAGAGAATC
TTTATTTTCAGGGCGCCGCCAAATTCAAAGAAACCGCTGCTGCTAAATTCGAACGCCAGCACATGGACAG
CGGAGGTGGAGGTACTAGTCTCGACGCGGCGGTGAAGAAGGAAGGGGGTGCTCTGAGTGAAGCCATGTCC
CTGGAGGGAGATGAATGGGAACTGAGTAAAGAAAATGTACAACCTTTAAGGCAAGGGCGGATCATGTCCA
CGCTTCAGGGAGCACTGGCACAAGAATCTGCCTGTAACAATACTCTTCAGCAGCAGAAACGGGCATTTGA
ATATGAAATTCGATTTTACACTGGAAATGACCCTCTGGATGTTTGGGATAGGTATATCAGCTGGACAGAG
CAGAACTATCCTCAAGGTGGGAAGGAGAGTAATATGTCAACGTTATTAGAAAGAGCTGTAGAAGCACTAC
AAGGAGAAAAACGATATTATAGTGATCCTCGATTTCTCAATCTCTGGCTTAAATTAGGGCGTTTATGCAA
TGAGCCTTTGGATATGTACAGTTACTTGCACAACCAAGGGATTGGTGTTTCACTTGCTCAGTTCTATATC
TCATGGGCAGAAGAATATGAAGCTAGAGAAAACTTTAGGAAAGCAGATGCGATATTTCAGGAAGGGATTC
AACAGAAGGCTGAACCACTAGAAAGACTACAGTCCCAGCACCGACAATTCCAAGCTCGAGTGTCTCGGCA
AACTCTGTTGGCACTTGAGAAAGAAGAAGAGGAGGAAGTTTTTGAGTCTTCTGTACCACAACGAAGCACA
CTAGCTGAACTAAAGAGCAAAGGGAAAAAGACAGCAAGAGCTCCAATCATCCGTGTAGGAGGTGCTCTCA
AGGCTCCAAGCCAGAACAGAGGACTCCAAAATCCATTTCCTCAACAGATGCAAAATAATAGTAGAATTAC
TGTTTTTGATGAAAATGCTGATGAGGCTTCTACAGCAGAGTTGTCTAAGCCTACAGTCCAGCCATGGATA
GCACCCCCCATGCCCAGGGCCAAAGAGAATGAGCTGCAAGCAGGCCCTTGGAACACAGGCAGGTCCTTGG
AACACAGGCCTCGTGGCAATACAGCTTCACTGATAGCTGTACCCGCTGTGCTTCCCAGTTTCACTCCATA
TGTGGAAGAGACTGCACAACAGCCAGTTATGACACCATGTAAAATTGAACCTAGTATAAACCACATCCTA
AGCACCAGAAAGCCTGGAAAGGAAGAAGGAGATCCTCTACAAAGGGTTCAGAGCCATCAGCAAGCATCTG
AGGAGAAGAAAGAGAAGATGATGTATTGTAAGGAGAAGATTTATGCAGGAGTAGGGGAATTCTCCTTTGA
AGAAATTCGGGCTGAAGTTTTCCGGAAGAAATTAAAAGAGCAAAGGGAAGCCGAGCTATTGACCAGTGCA
GAGAAGAGAGCAGAAATGCAGAAACAGATTGAAGAGATGGAGAAGAAGCTAAAAGAAATCCAAACTACTC
AGCAAGAAAGAACAGGTGATCAGCAAGAAGAGACGATGCCTACAAAGGAGACAACTAAACTGCAAATTGC
TTCCGAGTCTCAGAAAATACCAGGAATGACTCTATCCAGTTCTGTTTGTCAAGTAAACTGTTGTGCCAGA
GAAACTTCACTTGCGGAGAACATTTGGCAGGAACAACCTCATTCTAAAGGTCCCAGTGTACCTTTCTCCA
TTTTTGATGAGTTTCTTCTTTCAGAAAAGAAGAATAAAAGTCCTCCTGCAGATCCCCCACGAGTTTTAGC
TCAACGAAGACCCCTTGCAGTTCTCAAAACCTCAGAAAGCATCACCTCAAATGAAGATGTGTCTCCAGAT
GTTTGTGATGAATTTACAGGAATTGAACCCTTGAGCGAGGATGCCATTATCACAGGCTTCAGAAATGTAA
CAATTTGTCCTAACCCAGAAGACACTTGTGACTTTGCCAGAGCAGCTCGTTTTGTATCCACTCCTTTTCA
TGAGATAATGTCCTTGAAGGATCTCCCTTCTGATCCTGAGAGACTGTTACCGGAAGAAGATCTAGATGTA
AAGACCTCTGAGGACCAGCAGACAGCTTGTGGCACTATCTACAGTCAGACTCTCAGCATCAAGAAGCTGA
GCCCAATTATTGAAGACAGTCGTGAAGCCACACACTCCTCTGGCTTCTCTGGTTCTTCTGCCTCGGTTGC
AAGCACCTCCTCCATCAAATGTCTTCAAATTCCTGAGAAACTAGAACTTACTAATGAGACTTCAGAAAAC
CCTACTCAGTCACCATGGTGTTCACAGTATCGCAGACAGCTACTGAAGTCCCTACCAGAGTTAAGTGCCT
CTGCAGAGTTGTGTATAGAAGACAGACCAATGCCTAAGTTGGAAATTGAGAAGGAAATTGAATTAGGTAA
TGAGGATTACTGCATTAAACGAGAATACCTAATATGTGAAGATTACAAGTTATTCTGGGTGGCGCCAAGA
AACTCTGCAGAATTAACAGTAATAAAGGTATCTTCTCAACCTGTCCCATGGGACTTTTATATCAACCTCA
AGTTAAAGGAACGTTTAAATGAAGATTTTGATCATTTTTGCAGCTGTTATCAATATCAAGATGGCTGTAT
TGTTTGGCACCAATATATAAACTGCTTCACCCTTCAGGATCTTCTCCAACACAGTGAATATATTACCCAT
GAAATAACAGTGTTGATTATTTATAACCTTTTGACAATAGTGGAGATGCTACACAAAGCAGAAATAGTCC
ATGGTGACTTGAGTCCAAGGTGTCTGATTCTCAGAAACAGAATCCACGATCCCTATGATTGTAACAAGAA
CAATCAAGCTTTGAAGATAGTGGACTTTTCCTACAGTGTTGACCTTAGGGTGCAGCTGGATGTTTTTACC
CTCAGCGGCTTTCGGACTGTACAGATCCTGGAAGGACAAAAGATACTAGCTAACTGTTCTTCTCCCTACC
AGGTAGACCTGTTTGGTATAGCAGATTTAGCACATTTACTATTGTTCAAGGAACACCTACAGGTCTTCTG
GGATGGGTCCTTCTGGAAACTTAGCCAAAATATTTCTGAGCTAAAAGATGGTGAATTGTGGAATAAATTC
TTTGTGCGGATTCTGAATGCCAATGATGAGGCCACAGTGTCTGTTCTTGGGGAGCTTGCAGCAGAAATGA
ATGGGGTTTTTGACACTACATTCCAAAGTCACCTGAACAAAGCCTTATGGAAGGTAGGGAAGTTAACTAG
TCCTGGGGCTTTGCTCTTTCAGTGAGCGGCCGCTCTAGAATTCGGGGATCCACCGGATCTAGATAACTGA
TCATAATCAGCCATACCACATTTGTAGAGGTTTTACTTGCTTTAAAAAACCTCCCACACCTCCCCCTGAA
CCTGAAACATAAAATGAATGCAATTGTTGTTGTTAACTTGTTTATTGCAGCTTATAATGGTTACAAATAA
AGCAATAGCATCACAAATTTCACAAATAAAGCATTTTTTTCACTGCATTCTAGTTGTGGTTTGTCCAAAC
TCATCAATGTATCTTAAGGCGTAAATTGTAAGCGTTAATATTTTGTTAAAATTCGCGTTAAATTTTTGTT
AAATCAGCTCATTTTTTAACCAATAGGCCGAAATCGGCAAAATCCCTTATAAATCAAAAGAATAGACCGA
GATAGGGT
[37 nt withheld, positions 5049-5085]
AAAGAACGTGGACTCCAACGTCAAAGG
[49 nt withheld, positions 5113-5161]
T
[91 nt withheld, positions 5163-5253]
G
[124 nt withheld, positions 5255-5378]
CAGGTGGCACTTTTCGGGGAAATGTGCGCGGAACCCCTATTTGTTTATTTTTCTAAATACATTCAAATAT
GTATCCGCTCATGAGACAATAACCCTGATAAATGCTTCAATAATATTGAAAAAGGAAGAGTCCTGAGGCG
GAAAGAACCAGCTGTGGAATGTGTGTCAGTTAGGGTGTGGAAAGTCCCCAGGCTCCCCAGCAGGCAGAAG
TATGCAAAGCATGCATCTCAATTAGTCAGCAACCAGGTGTGGAAAGTCCCCAGGCTCCCCAGCAGGCAGA
AGTATGCAAAGCATGCATCTCAATTAGTCAGCAACCATAGTCCCGCCCCTAACTCCGCCCATCCCGCCCC
TAACTCCGCCCAGTTCCGCCCATTCTCCGCCCCATGGCTGACTAATTTTTTTTATTTATGCAGAGGCCGA
GGCCGCCTCGGCCTCTGAGCTATTCCAGAAGTAGTGAGGAGGCTTTTTTGGAGGCCTAGGCTTTTGCAAA
GATCGATCAAGAGACAGGATGAGGATCGTTTCGCATGATTGAACAAGATGGATTGCACGCAGGTTCTCCG
GCCGCTTGGGTGGAGAGGCTATTCGGCTATGACTGGGCACAACAGACAATCGGCTGCTCTGATGCCGCCG
TGTTCCGGCTGTCAGCGCAGGGGCGCCCGGTTCTTTTTGTCAAGACCGACCTGTCCGGTGCCCTGAATGA
ACTGCAAGACGAGGCAGCGCGGCTATCGTGGCTGGCCACGACGGGCGTTCCTTGCGCAGCTGTGCTCGAC
GTTGTCACTGAAGCGGGAAGGGACTGGCTGCTATTGGGCGAAGTGCCGGGGCAGGATCTCCTGTCATCTC
ACCTTGCTCCTGCCGAGAAAGTATCCATCATGGCTGATGCAATGCGGCGGCTGCATACGCTTGATCCGGC
TACCTGCCCATTCGACCACCAAGCGAAACATCGCATCGAGCGAGCACGTACTCGGATGGAAGCCGGTCTT
GTCGATCAGGATGATCTGGACGAAGAGCATCAGGGGCTCGCGCCAGCCGAACTGTTCGCCAGGCTCAAGG
CGAGCATGCCCGACGGCGAGGATCTCGTCGTGACCCATGGCGATGCCTGCTTGCCGAATATCATGGTGGA
AAATGGCCGCTTTTCTGGATTCATCGACTGTGGCCGGCTGGGTGTGGCGGACCGCTATCAGGACATAGCG
TTGGCTACCCGTGATATTGCTGAAGAGCTTGGCGGCGAATGGGCTGACCGCTTCCTCGTGCTTTACGGTA
TCGCCGCTCCCGATTCGCAGCGCATCGCCTTCTATCGCCTTCTTGACGAGTTCTTCTGAGCGGGACTCTG
GGGTTCGAAATGACCGACCAAGCGACGCCCAACCTGCCATCACGAGATTTCGATTCCACCGCCGCCTTCT
ATGAAAGGTTGGGCTTCGGAATCGTTTTCCGGGACGCCGGCTGGATGATCCTCCAGCGCGGGGATCTCAT
GCTGGAGTTCTTCGCCCACCCTAGGGGGAGGCTAACTGAAACACGGAAGGAGACAATACCGGAAGGAACC
CGCGCTATGACGGCAATAAAAAGACAGAATAAAACGCACGGTGTTGGGTCGTTTGTTCATAAACGCGGGG
TTCGGTCCCAGGGCTGGCACTCTGTCGATACCCCACCGAGACCCCATTGGGGCCAATACGCCCGCGTTTC
TTCCTTTTCCCCACCCCACCCCCCAAGTTCGGGTGAAGGCCCAGGGCTCGCAGCCAACGTCGGGGCGGCA
GGCCCTGCCATAGCCTCAGGTTACTCATATATACTTTAGATTGATTTAAAACTTCATTTTTAATTTAAAA
GGATCTAGGTGAAGATCCTTTTTGATAATCTCATGACCAAAATCCCTTAACGTGAGTTTTCGTTCCACTG
AGCGTCAGACCCCGTAGAAAAGATCAAAGGATCTTCTTGAGATCCTTTTTTTCTGCGCGTAATCTGCTGC
TTGCAAACAAAAAAACCACCGCTACCAGCGGTGGTTTGTTTGCCGGATCAAGAGCTACCAACTCTTTTTC
CGAAGGTAACTGGCTTCAGCAGAGCGCAGATACCAAATACTGTTCTTCTAGTGTAGCCGTAGTTAGGCCA
CCACTTCAAGAACTCTGTAGCACCGCCTACATACCTCGCTCTGCTAATCCTGTTACCAGTGGCTGCTGCC
AGTGGCGATAAGTCGTGTCTTACCGGGTTGGACTCAAGACGATAGTTACCGGATAAGGCGCAGCGGTCGG
GCTGAACGGGGGGTTCGTGCACACAGCCCAGCTTGGAGCGAACGACCTACACCGAACTGAGATACCTACA
GCGTGAGCTATGAGAAAGCGCCACGCTTCCCGAAGGGAGAAAGGCGGACAGGTATCCGGTAAGCGGCAGG
GTCGGAACAGGAGAGCGCACGAGGGAGCTTCCAGGGGGAAACGCCTGGTATCTTTATAGTCCTGTCGGGT
TTCGCCACCTCTGACTTGAGCGTCGATTTTTGTGATGCTCGTCAGGGGGGCGGAGCCTATGGAAAAACGC
CAGCAACGCGGCCTTTTTACGGTTCCTGGCCTTTTGCTGGCCTTTTGCTCACATGTTCTTTCCTGCGTTA
TCCCCTGATTCTGTGGATAA
